Addgene plasmid #169958: pcDNA3.1 LIC 6A CARD8 Ub-S297-FLAG
Purpose: Mammalian expression of the CARD8 C-terminus fused to ubiquitin (co-translationally processed)
Depositing lab: Hao Wu. Depositing organization: Boston Children's Hospital. Publication: Dipeptidyl peptidase 9 sets a threshold for CARD8 inflammasome formation by sequestering its active C-terminal fragment. Sharif H, Hollingsworth LR, Griswold AR, Hsiao JC, Wang Q, Bachovchin DA, Wu H. Immunity. 2021 Jul 13;54(7):1392-1404.e10. doi: 10.1016/j.immuni.2021.04.024. Epub 2021 May 20. PubMed 34019797.
Backbone
  Vector backbone: pcDNA3.1 LIC 6A
  Vector type: Mammalian Expression
Growth in bacteria
  Bacterial resistance: Ampicillin, 100 μg/mL
  Growth temperature: 37°C
  Growth strain: DH5alpha
  Copy number: High Copy
Gene/Insert
  Gene/Insert name: CARD8
  Species: H. sapiens (human)
  Entrez Gene: CARD8 (a.k.a. CARDINAL, DACAR, DAKAR, NDPP, NDPP1, TUCAN)
  Promoter: CMV
  Tag / fusion protein: Ub (N terminal on insert); FLAG (C terminal on insert)
  Cloning method: Ligation Independent Cloning
  Sequencing primers: 5′ CMV F; 3′ BGHR
Terms and licenses: Academic/Nonprofit Terms; Industry Terms: Not Available to Industry
How to cite: pcDNA3.1 LIC 6A CARD8 Ub-S297-FLAG was a gift from Hao Wu (Addgene plasmid # 169958 ; http://n2t.net/addgene:169958 ; RRID:Addgene_169958)
