[The description below was written by a language model from this plasmid's Addgene catalogue record and pLannotate feature annotations shown in this document.]
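Description:
pcDNA3.1 LIC 6A CARD8 Ub-S297-FLAG is a 6,370 nt mammalian expression plasmid built on the pcDNA3.1 LIC 6A backbone by ligation-independent cloning. It is maintained in E. coli through a high-copy ColE1/pUC-type origin and an ampicillin resistance gene (β-lactamase) driven by its own promoter. An f1 origin is also present. For mammalian cells, the backbone carries a neomycin/kanamycin phosphotransferase gene under the SV40 early promoter with an SV40 polyadenylation signal, which would permit G418 selection of stable transfectants. Several small annotated fragments (truncated HIV-1 LTR, ble, lacI, bom, and a short SV40 promoter piece) appear to be backbone remnants or annotation matches rather than functional elements.

The expression cassette is driven by the CMV enhancer and immediate early promoter and terminated by the bGH polyadenylation signal. A T7 promoter lies upstream of the insert. The open reading frame, flanked by attB1 and attB2 sequences, begins with a ubiquitin coding sequence joined directly to a fragment of human CARD8, followed by a C-terminal FLAG epitope (annotated as a partial 3xFLAG match). According to the construct name and stated purpose, the CARD8 portion is the C-terminal fragment beginning at Ser297. In such linear ubiquitin fusions, cellular deubiquitinases remove the ubiquitin co-translationally. This exposes the native N-terminal residue without an initiator methionine, mimicking the free C-terminal fragment of CARD8. The plasmid is intended for expressing this FLAG-tagged fragment in mammalian cells, and its associated publication concerns CARD8 inflammasome formation and sequestration of the active C-terminal fragment by dipeptidyl peptidase 9.
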