Features (pLannotate 1.2.2; 24 found; start..end, strand, type, name):
      1..380     +  enhancer       CMV enhancer: human cytomegalovirus immediate early enhancer
    381..584     +  promoter       CMV promoter: human cytomegalovirus (CMV) immediate early promoter
    580..613     +  LTR            5' LTR (truncated) (fragment): truncated 5' long terminal repeat (LTR) from HIV-1
    629..647     +  promoter       T7 promoter: promoter for bacteriophage T7 RNA polymerase
    667..691     +  protein_bind   attB1: mutant version of attB; recombination site for the Gateway® BP reaction BP Clonase™
    700..927     +  CDS            UBIQ_CERCA: Experimental evidence at protein level: Swiss-Prot protein existence level 1. Ubiquitin exists either covalently attached to another protein, or free (unanchored). When covalently bound, it is conjugated to target proteins via an isopeptide bond either as a monomer (monoubiquitin), a polymer linked via different Lys residues of the ubiquitin (polyubiquitin chains) or a linear polymer linked via the initiator Met of the ubiquitin (linear polyubiquitin chains). Polyubiquitin chains, when attached to a target protein, have different functions depending on the Lys residue of the ubiquitin that is
    928..1650    +  CDS            CARD8 (fragment): CARD8_HUMAN - Also known as DACAR From Homo sapiens (Human).
   1652..1676    -  protein_bind   attB2: mutant version of attB; recombination site for the Gateway® BP reaction BP Clonase™
   1683..1707    +  CDS            3xFLAG (fragment): three tandem FLAG® epitope tags
   1733..1957    +  polyA_signal   bGH poly(A) signal: bovine growth hormone polyadenylation signal
   1961..1982    +  promoter       SV40 promoter (fragment): SV40 enhancer and early promoter
   2003..2431    +  rep_origin     f1 ori (sequence partly withheld): f1 bacteriophage origin of replication; arrow indicates direction of (+) strand synthesis
   2445..2774    +  promoter       SV40 promoter: SV40 enhancer and early promoter
   2841..3632    +  CDS            neo: KKA2_KLEPN - Also known as kan, nptII. Experimental evidence at protein level: Swiss-Prot protein existence level 1. Resistance to kanamycin, neomycin, paromomycin, ribostamycin, butirosin and gentamicin B. From Klebsiella pneumoniae.
   3656..3814    +  CDS            ble (fragment): BLE_KLEPN - Experimental evidence at protein level: Swiss-Prot protein existence level 1. Binding protein with a strong affinity to the bleomycin family of antibiotics. Binds to CL990; an antimitotic-antibiotic compound. From Klebsiella pneumoniae.
   3809..3930    +  polyA_signal   SV40 poly(A) signal: SV40 polyadenylation signal
   4003..4019    -  protein_bind   lac operator: The lac repressor binds to the lac operator to inhibit transcription in E. coli. This inhibition can be relieved by adding lactose or isopropyl-β-D-thiogalactopyranoside (IPTG). lac repressor encoded by lacI
   4027..4057    -  promoter       lac promoter: promoter for the E. coli lac operon
   4072..4093    -  protein_bind   CAP binding site: CAP binding activates transcription in the presence of cAMP. E. coli catabolite activator protein
   4106..4198    -  CDS            lacI (fragment): lac repressor; lacI; The lac repressor binds to the lac operator to inhibit transcription in E. coli. This inhibition can be relieved by adding lactose or isopropyl-β-D-thiogalactopyranoside (IPTG).
   4381..4969    -  rep_origin     ori: high-copy-number ColE1/pMB1/pBR322/pUC origin of replication
   5140..6000    -  CDS            AmpR: β-lactamase; bla; confers resistance to ampicillin, carbenicillin, and related antibiotics
   6001..6105    -  promoter       AmpR promoter: bla
   6164..6216    -  misc_feature   bom (fragment): basis of mobility region from pBR322
>Addgene plasmid #169958 | pcDNA3.1 LIC 6A CARD8 Ub-S297-FLAG | addgene full sequence | sequence record 332587 | Addgene NGS Result
GACATTGATTATTGACTAGTTATTAATAGTAATCAATTACGGGGTCATTAGTTCATAGCCCATATATGGA
GTTCCGCGTTACATAACTTACGGTAAATGGCCCGCCTGGCTGACCGCCCAACGACCCCCGCCCATTGACG
TCAATAATGACGTATGTTCCCATAGTAACGCCAATAGGGACTTTCCATTGACGTCAATGGGTGGAGTATT
TACGGTAAACTGCCCACTTGGCAGTACATCAAGTGTATCATATGCCAAGTACGCCCCCTATTGACGTCAA
TGACGGTAAATGGCCCGCCTGGCATTATGCCCAGTACATGACCTTATGGGACTTTCCTACTTGGCAGTAC
ATCTACGTATTAGTCATCGCTATTACCATGGTGATGCGGTTTTGGCAGTACATCAATGGGCGTGGATAGC
GGTTTGACTCACGGGGATTTCCAAGTCTCCACCCCATTGACGTCAATGGGAGTTTGTTTTGGCACCAAAA
TCAACGGGACTTTCCAAAATGTCGTAACAACTCCGCCCCATTGACGCAAATGGGCGGTAGGCGTGTACGG
TGGGAGGTCTATATAAGCAGAGCTCTCTGGCTAACTAGAGAACCCACTGCTTACTGGCTTATCGAAATTA
ATACGACTCACTATAGGGAGACCCAAGCTGGCTAGCACAAGTTTGTACAAAAAAGCAGGCTTCGCCACCA
TGCAGATCTTCGTCAAGACGTTAACCGGTAAAACCATAACTCTGGAAGTTGAACCATCCGATACCATCGA
AAACGTTAAGGCTAAAATTCAAGACAAGGAAGGAATTCCACCTGATCAACAAAGATTGATCTTTGCCGGT
AAGCAGCTCGAGGACGGTAGAACGCTGTCTGATTACAACATTCAGAAGGAGTCGACCTTACATCTTGTCT
TAAGACTAAGAGGTGGTTCTCTGATGGGCATCCTGCTGCGGATCGCCAGTGGGACTCGCCTCTCCATCCC
CATCACTTCCAACACATTGATCTATTATCACCCCCACCCCGAAGATATTAAGTTCCACTTGTACCTTGTC
CCCAGCGACGCCTTGCTAACAAAGGCGATAGATGATGAGGAAGATCGCTTCCATGGTGTGCGCCTGCAGA
CTTCGCCCCCAATGGAACCCCTGAACTTTGGTTCCAGTTATATTGTGTCTAATTCTGCTAACCTGAAAGT
AATGCCCAAGGAGTTGAAATTGTCCTACAGGAGCCCTGGAGAAATTCAGCACTTCTCAAAATTCTATGCT
GGGCAGATGAAGGAACCCATTCAACTTGAGATTACTGAAAAAAGACATGGGACTTTGGTGTGGGATACTG
AGGTGAAGCCAGTGGATCTCCAGCTTGTAGCTGCATCAGCCCCTCCTCCTTTCTCAGGTGCAGCCTTTGT
GAAGGAGAACCACCGGCAACTCCAAGCCAGGATGGGGGACCTGAAAGGGGTGCTCGATGATCTCCAAGAC
AATGAGGTTCTTACTGAGAATGAGAAGGAGCTGGTGGAGCAGGAAAAGACACGGCAGAGCAAGAATGAGG
CCTTGCTGAGCATGGTGGAGAAGAAAGGGGACCTGGCCCTGGACGTGCTCTTCAGAAGCATTAGTGAAAG
GGACCCTTACCTCGTGTCCTATCTTAGACAGCAGAATTTGGACCCAGCTTTCTTGTACAAAGTGGTTGGG
CCCGATTACAAGGATGACGACGATAAGTGATAAACCCGCTGATCAGCCTCGACTGTGCCTTCTAGTTGCC
AGCCATCTGTTGTTTGCCCCTCCCCCGTGCCTTCCTTGACCCTGGAAGGTGCCACTCCCACTGTCCTTTC
CTAATAAAATGAGGAAATTGCATCGCATTGTCTGAGTAGGTGTCATTCTATTCTGGGGGGTGGGGTGGGG
CAGGACAGCAAGGGGGAGGATTGGGAAGACAATAGCAGGCATGCTGGGGATGCGGTGGGCTCTATGGCTT
CTGAGGCGGAAAGAACCAGCTGGGGCTCTAGGGGGTATCCCC
[124 nt withheld, positions 2003-2126]
C
[91 nt withheld, positions 2128-2218]
A
[49 nt withheld, positions 2220-2268]
CCTTTGACGTTGGAGTCCACGTTCTTT
[37 nt withheld, positions 2296-2332]
ACCCTATCTCGGTCTATTCTTTTGATTTATAAGGGATTTTGCCGATTTCGGCCTATTGGTTAAAAAATGA
GCTGATTTAACAAAAATTTAACGCGAATTAATTCTGTGGAATGTGTGTCAGTTAGGGTGTGGAAAGTCCC
CAGGCTCCCCAGCAGGCAGAAGTATGCAAAGCATGCATCTCAATTAGTCAGCAACCAGGTGTGGAAAGTC
CCCAGGCTCCCCAGCAGGCAGAAGTATGCAAAGCATGCATCTCAATTAGTCAGCAACCATAGTCCCGCCC
CTAACTCCGCCCATCCCGCCCCTAACTCCGCCCAGTTCCGCCCATTCTCCGCCCCATGGCTGACTAATTT
TTTTTATTTATGCAGAGGCCGAGGCCGCCTCTGCCTCTGAGCTATTCCAGAAGTAGTGAGGAGGCTTTTT
TGGAGGCCTAGGCTTTTGCAAAAAGCTCCCGGGAGCTTGTATATCCATTTTCGGATCTGATCAAGAGACA
GGATGAGGATCGTTTCGCATGATTGAACAAGATGGATTGCACGCAGGTTCTCCGGCCGCTTGGGTGGAGA
GGCTATTCGGCTATGACTGGGCACAACAGACAATCGGCTGCTCTGATGCCGCCGTGTTCCGGCTGTCAGC
GCAGGGGCGCCCGGTTCTTTTTGTCAAGACCGACCTGTCCGGTGCCCTGAATGAACTGCAGGACGAGGCA
GCGCGGCTATCGTGGCTGGCCACGACGGGCGTTCCTTGCGCAGCTGTGCTCGACGTTGTCACTGAAGCGG
GAAGGGACTGGCTGCTATTGGGCGAAGTGCCGGGGCAGGATCTCCTGTCATCTCACCTTGCTCCTGCCGA
GAAAGTATCCATCATGGCTGATGCAATGCGGCGGCTGCATACGCTTGATCCGGCTACCTGCCCATTCGAC
CACCAAGCGAAACATCGCATCGAGCGAGCACGTACTCGGATGGAAGCCGGTCTTGTCGATCAGGATGATC
TGGACGAAGAGCATCAGGGGCTCGCGCCAGCCGAACTGTTCGCCAGGCTCAAGGCGCGCATGCCCGACGG
CGAGGATCTCGTCGTGACCCATGGCGATGCCTGCTTGCCGAATATCATGGTGGAAAATGGCCGCTTTTCT
GGATTCATCGACTGTGGCCGGCTGGGTGTGGCGGACCGCTATCAGGACATAGCGTTGGCTACCCGTGATA
TTGCTGAAGAGCTTGGCGGCGAATGGGCTGACCGCTTCCTCGTGCTTTACGGTATCGCCGCTCCCGATTC
GCAGCGCATCGCCTTCTATCGCCTTCTTGACGAGTTCTTCTGAGCGGGACTCTGGGGTTCGAAATGACCG
ACCAAGCGACGCCCAACCTGCCATCACGAGATTTCGATTCCACCGCCGCCTTCTATGAAAGGTTGGGCTT
CGGAATCGTTTTCCGGGACGCCGGCTGGATGATCCTCCAGCGCGGGGATCTCATGCTGGAGTTCTTCGCC
CACCCCAACTTGTTTATTGCAGCTTATAATGGTTACAAATAAAGCAATAGCATCACAAATTTCACAAATA
AAGCATTTTTTTCACTGCATTCTAGTTGTGGTTTGTCCAAACTCATCAATGTATCTTATCATGTCTGTAT
ACCGTCGACCTCTAGCTAGAGCTTGGCGTAATCATGGTCATAGCTGTTTCCTGTGTGAAATTGTTATCCG
CTCACAATTCCACACAACATACGAGCCGGAAGCATAAAGTGTAAAGCCTGGGGTGCCTAATGAGTGAGCT
AACTCACATTAATTGCGTTGCGCTCACTGCCCGCTTTCCAGTCGGGAAACCTGTCGTGCCAGCTGCATTA
ATGAATCGGCCAACGCGCGGGGAGAGGCGGTTTGCGTATTGGGCGCTCTTCCGCTTCCTCGCTCACTGAC
TCGCTGCGCTCGGTCGTTCGGCTGCGGCGAGCGGTATCAGCTCACTCAAAGGCGGTAATACGGTTATCCA
CAGAATCAGGGGATAACGCAGGAAAGAACATGTGAGCAAAAGGCCAGCAAAAGGCCAGGAACCGTAAAAA
GGCCGCGTTGCTGGCGTTTTTCCATAGGCTCCGCCCCCCTGACGAGCATCACAAAAATCGACGCTCAAGT
CAGAGGTGGCGAAACCCGACAGGACTATAAAGATACCAGGCGTTTCCCCCTGGAAGCTCCCTCGTGCGCT
CTCCTGTTCCGACCCTGCCGCTTACCGGATACCTGTCCGCCTTTCTCCCTTCGGGAAGCGTGGCGCTTTC
TCATAGCTCACGCTGTAGGTATCTCAGTTCGGTGTAGGTCGTTCGCTCCAAGCTGGGCTGTGTGCACGAA
CCCCCCGTTCAGCCCGACCGCTGCGCCTTATCCGGTAACTATCGTCTTGAGTCCAACCCGGTAAGACACG
ACTTATCGCCACTGGCAGCAGCCACTGGTAACAGGATTAGCAGAGCGAGGTATGTAGGCGGTGCTACAGA
GTTCTTGAAGTGGTGGCCTAACTACGGCTACACTAGAAGAACAGTATTTGGTATCTGCGCTCTGCTGAAG
CCAGTTACCTTCGGAAAAAGAGTTGGTAGCTCTTGATCCGGCAAACAAACCACCGCTGGTAGCGGTGGTT
TTTTTGTTTGCAAGCAGCAGATTACGCGCAGAAAAAAAGGATCTCAAGAAGATCCTTTGATCTTTTCTAC
GGGGTCTGACGCTCAGTGGAACGAAAACTCACGTTAAGGGATTTTGGTCATGAGATTATCAAAAAGGATC
TTCACCTAGATCCTTTTAAATTAAAAATGAAGTTTTAAATCAATCTAAAGTATATATGAGTAAACTTGGT
CTGACAGTTACCAATGCTTAATCAGTGAGGCACCTATCTCAGCGATCTGTCTATTTCGTTCATCCATAGT
TGCCTGACTCCCCGTCGTGTAGATAACTACGATACGGGAGGGCTTACCATCTGGCCCCAGTGCTGCAATG
ATACCGCGAGACCCACGCTCACCGGCTCCAGATTTATCAGCAATAAACCAGCCAGCCGGAAGGGCCGAGC
GCAGAAGTGGTCCTGCAACTTTATCCGCCTCCATCCAGTCTATTAATTGTTGCCGGGAAGCTAGAGTAAG
TAGTTCGCCAGTTAATAGTTTGCGCAACGTTGTTGCCATTGCTACAGGCATCGTGGTGTCACGCTCGTCG
TTTGGTATGGCTTCATTCAGCTCCGGTTCCCAACGATCAAGGCGAGTTACATGATCCCCCATGTTGTGCA
AAAAAGCGGTTAGCTCCTTCGGTCCTCCGATCGTTGTCAGAAGTAAGTTGGCCGCAGTGTTATCACTCAT
GGTTATGGCAGCACTGCATAATTCTCTTACTGTCATGCCATCCGTAAGATGCTTTTCTGTGACTGGTGAG
TACTCAACCAAGTCATTCTGAGAATAGTGTATGCGGCGACCGAGTTGCTCTTGCCCGGCGTCAATACGGG
ATAATACCGCGCCACATAGCAGAACTTTAAAAGTGCTCATCATTGGAAAACGTTCTTCGGGGCGAAAACT
CTCAAGGATCTTACCGCTGTTGAGATCCAGTTCGATGTAACCCACTCGTGCACCCAACTGATCTTCAGCA
TCTTTTACTTTCACCAGCGTTTCTGGGTGAGCAAAAACAGGAAGGCAAAATGCCGCAAAAAAGGGAATAA
GGGCGACACGGAAATGTTGAATACTCATACTCTTCCTTTTTCAATATTATTGAAGCATTTATCAGGGTTA
TTGTCTCATGAGCGGATACATATTTGAATGTATTTAGAAAAATAAACAAATAGGGGTTCCGCGCACATTT
CCCCGAAAAGTGCCACCTGACGTCGACGGATCGGGAGATCTCCCGATCCCCTATGGTGCACTCTCAGTAC
AATCTGCTCTGATGCCGCATAGTTAAGCCAGTATCTGCTCCCTGCTTGTGTGTTGGAGGTCGCTGAGTAG
TGCGCGAGCAAAATTTAAGCTACAACAAGGCAAGGCTTGACCGACAATTGCATGAAGAATCTGCTTAGGG
TTAGGCGTTTTGCGCTGCTTCGCGATGTACGGGCCAGATATACGCGTT
