>Addgene plasmid #169958 | pcDNA3.1 LIC 6A CARD8 Ub-S297-FLAG | depositor partial sequence | sequence record 329283 | Insert sequence
ATGCAGATCTTCGTCAAGACGTTAACCGGTAAAACCATAACTCTGGAAGTTGAACCATCCGATACCATCG
AAAACGTTAAGGCTAAAATTCAAGACAAGGAAGGAATTCCACCTGATCAACAAAGATTGATCTTTGCCGG
TAAGCAGCTCGAGGACGGTAGAACGCTGTCTGATTACAACATTCAGAAGGAGTCGACCTTACATCTTGTC
TTAAGACTAAGAGGTGGTTCTCTGATGGGCATCCTGCTGCGGATCGCCAGTGGGACTCGCCTCTCCATCC
CCATCACTTCCAACACATTGATCTATTATCACCCCCACCCCGAAGATATTAAGTTCCACTTGTACCTTGT
CCCCAGCGACGCCTTGCTAACAAAGGCGATAGATGATGAGGAAGATCGCTTCCATGGTGTGCGCCTGCAG
ACTTCGCCCCCAATGGAACCCCTGAACTTTGGTTCCAGTTATATTGTGTCTAATTCTGCTAACCTGAAAG
TAATGCCCAAGGAGTTGAAATTGTCCTACAGGAGCCCTGGAGAAATTCAGCACTTCTCAAAATTCTATGC
TGGGCAGATGAAGGAACCCATTCAACTTGAGATTACTGAAAAAAGACATGGGACTTTGGTGTGGGATACT
GAGGTGAAGCCAGTGGATCTCCAGCTTGTAGCTGCATCAGCCCCTCCTCCTTTCTCAGGTGCAGCCTTTG
TGAAGGAGAACCACCGGCAACTCCAAGCCAGGATGGGGGACCTGAAAGGGGTGCTCGATGATCTCCAAGA
CAATGAGGTTCTTACTGAGAATGAGAAGGAGCTGGTGGAGCAGGAAAAGACACGGCAGAGCAAGAATGAG
GCCTTGCTGAGCATGGTGGAGAAGAAAGGGGACCTGGCCCTGGACGTGCTCTTCAGAAGCATTAGTGAAA
GGGACCCTTACCTCGTGTCCTATCTTAGACAGCAGAATTTG
